Addgene plasmid #188275: BPK2014-Cas12i2
Purpose: prokaryotic expression
Depositing lab: Wei Li. Depositing organization: Institute of Zoology, Chinese Academy of Sciences. Publication: Synergistic engineering of CRISPR-Cas nucleases enables robust mammalian genome editing. Chen Y, Hu Y, Wang X, Luo S, Yang N, Chen Y, Li Z, Zhou Q, Li W. Innovation (Camb). 2022 May 26;3(4):100264. doi: 10.1016/j.xinn.2022.100264. eCollection 2022 Jul 12. PubMed 35693153.
Backbone
  Vector backbone: BPK2014
  Vector type: Bacterial Expression, CRISPR
Growth in bacteria
  Bacterial resistance: Chloramphenicol, 25 μg/mL
  Growth temperature: 37°C
  Growth strain: DH5alpha
  Copy number: Low Copy
Gene/Insert
  Gene/Insert name: Cas12i2
  Species: Synthetic
  Mutation: none
  Promoter: T7
  Cloning method: Gibson Cloning
Terms and licenses: Academic/Nonprofit Terms; Industry Terms: Not Available to Industry
How to cite: BPK2014-Cas12i2 was a gift from Wei Li (Addgene plasmid # 188275 ; http://n2t.net/addgene:188275 ; RRID:Addgene_188275)
