[The description below was written by a language model from this plasmid's Addgene catalogue record and pLannotate feature annotations shown in this document.]
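Description:
BPK2014-Cas12i2 is a bacterial expression plasmid of about 7 kb, built on the BPK2014 backbone for producing the type V CRISPR nuclease Cas12i2 in E. coli. It replicates from a p15A origin, which gives a low-to-medium copy number and is compatible with ColE1-type plasmids, so it can be maintained alongside a second plasmid in the same cell. Selection is by chloramphenicol, through a cat gene driven by its own promoter. Short fragments of a tetracycline resistance gene, IS1 and an RSF origin also appear in the annotation. These look like non-functional remnants of a pACYC-type lineage rather than working parts.

The synthetic, unmutated Cas12i2 coding sequence was inserted by Gibson assembly downstream of a T7 promoter, a lac operator and the strong T7 gene 10 ribosome binding site. The plasmid also carries lacI under its native promoter, so expression needs a host that supplies T7 RNA polymerase and is repressed until induced with IPTG or lactose. The feature table does not annotate the Cas12i2 open reading frame itself, which presumably fills the unannotated stretch after the RBS. The small "Z-basic tag" hit within that region is most likely a spurious match rather than a real purification tag.

A second T7 promoter lies after the nuclease region and just ahead of a T7 terminator. This arrangement would suit transcription of a short RNA such as a crRNA, although the record does not describe any guide cassette. The record lists the purpose only as prokaryotic expression, in connection with work on engineering CRISPR-Cas nucleases for mammalian genome editing.
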