Features (pLannotate 1.2.2; 16 found; start..end, strand, type, name):
     27..45      +  promoter       T7 promoter: promoter for bacteriophage T7 RNA polymerase
     46..70      +  protein_bind   lac operator: The lac repressor binds to the lac operator to inhibit transcription in E. coli. This inhibition can be relieved by adding lactose or isopropyl-β-D-thiogalactopyranoside (IPTG). lac repressor encoded by lacI
     85..107     +  RBS            RBS: efficient ribosome binding site from bacteriophage T7 gene 10 (Olins and Rangwala, 1989)
   2254..2270    +  CDS            Z-basic tag (fragment): Z domain of staphylococcal protein A, engineered to contain multiple positive charges (Hedhammar and Hober, 2007) useful for purifying tagged proteins by cation-exchange chromatography
   3410..3428    +  promoter       T7 promoter: promoter for bacteriophage T7 RNA polymerase
   3450..3497    +  terminator     T7 terminator: transcription terminator for bacteriophage T7 RNA polymerase
   3721..4377    -  CDS            cat: CAT_ECOLX - Experimental evidence at protein level: Swiss-Prot protein existence level 1. This enzyme is an effector of chloramphenicol resistance in bacteria. From Escherichia coli. This protein is used as a marker in many commonly used cloning vectors, such as pACYC184.
   4378..4480    -  promoter       cat promoter: promoter of the E. coli cat gene encoding chloramphenicol acetyltransferase
   4601..4744    +  mobile_element IS1 (fragment): prokaryotic transposable element IS1
   4863..4918    -  rep_origin     RSF ori (fragment): Plasmids containing the RSF 1030 origin of replication can be propagated in E. coli cells that contain additional plasmids with compatible origins.
   5006..5551    -  rep_origin     p15A ori: Plasmids containing the medium-copy-number p15A origin of replication can be propagated in E. coli cells that contain a second plasmid with the ColE1 origin.
   5663..5727    -  CDS            TcR (fragment): tetracycline efflux protein; tet; confers resistance to tetracycline
   5742..5763    -  protein_bind   CAP binding site: CAP binding activates transcription in the presence of cAMP. E. coli catabolite activator protein
   5776..6858    -  CDS            lacI: lac repressor; lacI; The lac repressor binds to the lac operator to inhibit transcription in E. coli. This inhibition can be relieved by adding lactose or isopropyl-β-D-thiogalactopyranoside (IPTG).
   6859..6936    -  promoter       lacI promoter: lacI
   6944..24      -  CDS            TcR (fragment) (across the origin): tetracycline efflux protein; tet; confers resistance to tetracycline
>Addgene plasmid #188275 | BPK2014-Cas12i2 | addgene full sequence | sequence record 373765 | Addgene NGS Result
CTTATGCGACTCCTGCATTAGGAAATTAATACGACTCACTATAGGGGAATTGTGAGCGGATAACAATTCC
CCTGTAGAAATAATTTTGTTTAACTTTAATAAGGAGATATCATATGCCCAAGAAGAAGAGGAAGGTTCCC
GGGATGAGCAGCGCCATCAAGAGCTACAAGAGCGTGCTGCGCCCCAACGAGCGCAAGAACCAGCTGCTGA
AGAGCACCATCCAGTGCCTGGAGGACGGCAGCGCCTTCTTCTTCAAGATGCTGCAGGGCCTGTTCGGCGG
CATCACCCCCGAGATCGTGCGCTTCAGCACCGAGCAGGAGAAGCAGCAGCAGGACATCGCCCTGTGGTGC
GCCGTGAACTGGTTCCGCCCCGTGAGCCAGGACAGCCTGACCCACACCATCGCCAGCGACAACCTGGTGG
AGAAGTTCGAGGAGTACTACGGCGGCACCGCCAGCGACGCCATCAAGCAGTACTTCAGCGCCAGCATCGG
CGAGAGCTACTACTGGAACGACTGCCGCCAGCAGTACTACGACCTGTGCCGCGAGCTGGGCGTGGAGGTG
AGCGACCTGACCCACGACCTGGAGATCCTGTGCCGCGAGAAGTGCCTGGCCGTGGCCACCGAGAGCAACC
AGAACAACAGCATCATCAGCGTGCTGTTCGGCACCGGCGAGAAGGAGGACCGCAGCGTGAAGCTGCGCAT
CACCAAGAAGATCCTGGAGGCCATCAGCAACCTGAAGGAGATCCCCAAGAACGTGGCCCCCATCCAGGAG
ATCATCCTGAACGTGGCCAAGGCCACCAAGGAGACCTTCCGCCAGGTGTACGCCGGCAACCTGGGCGCCC
CCAGCACCCTGGAGAAGTTCATCGCCAAGGACGGCCAGAAGGAGTTCGACCTGAAGAAGCTGCAGACCGA
CCTGAAGAAGGTGATCCGCGGCAAGAGCAAGGAGCGCGACTGGTGCTGCCAGGAGGAGCTGCGCAGCTAC
GTGGAGCAGAACACCATCCAGTACGACCTGTGGGCCTGGGGCGAGATGTTCAACAAGGCCCACACCGCCC
TGAAGATCAAGAGCACCCGCAACTACAACTTCGCCAAGCAGCGCCTGGAGCAGTTCAAGGAGATCCAGAG
CCTGAACAACCTGCTGGTGGTGAAGAAGCTGAACGACTTCTTCGACAGCGAGTTCTTCAGCGGCGAGGAG
ACCTACACCATCTGCGTGCACCACCTGGGCGGCAAGGACCTGAGCAAGCTGTACAAGGCCTGGGAGGACG
ACCCCGCCGACCCCGAGAACGCCATCGTGGTGCTGTGCGACGACCTGAAGAACAACTTCAAGAAGGAGCC
CATCCGCAACATCCTGCGCTACATCTTCACCATCCGCCAGGAGTGCAGCGCCCAGGACATCCTGGCCGCC
GCCAAGTACAACCAGCAGCTGGACCGCTACAAGAGCCAGAAGGCCAACCCCAGCGTGCTGGGCAACCAGG
GCTTCACCTGGACCAACGCCGTGATCCTGCCCGAGAAGGCCCAGCGCAACGACCGCCCCAACAGCCTGGA
CCTGCGCATCTGGCTGTACCTGAAGCTGCGCCACCCCGACGGCCGCTGGAAGAAGCACCACATCCCCTTC
TACGACACCCGCTTCTTCCAGGAGATCTACGCCGCCGGCAACAGCCCCGTGGACACCTGCCAGTTCCGCA
CCCCCCGCTTCGGCTACCACCTGCCCAAGCTGACCGACCAGACCGCCATCCGCGTGAACAAGAAGCACGT
GAAGGCCGCCAAGACCGAGGCCCGCATCCGCCTGGCCATCCAGCAGGGCACCCTGCCCGTGAGCAACCTG
AAGATCACCGAGATCAGCGCCACCATCAACAGCAAGGGCCAGGTGCGCATCCCCGTGAAGTTCGACGTGG
GCCGCCAGAAGGGCACCCTGCAGATCGGCGACCGCTTCTGCGGCTACGACCAGAACCAGACCGCCAGCCA
CGCCTACAGCCTGTGGGAGGTGGTGAAGGAGGGCCAGTACCACAAGGAGCTGGGCTGCTTCGTGCGCTTC
ATCAGCAGCGGCGACATCGTGAGCATCACCGAGAACCGCGGCAACCAGTTCGACCAGCTGAGCTACGAGG
GCCTGGCCTACCCCCAGTACGCCGACTGGCGCAAGAAGGCCAGCAAGTTCGTGAGCCTGTGGCAGATCAC
CAAGAAGAACAAGAAGAAGGAGATCGTGACCGTGGAGGCCAAGGAGAAGTTCGACGCCATCTGCAAGTAC
CAGCCCCGCCTGTACAAGTTCAACAAGGAGTACGCCTACCTGCTGCGCGACATCGTGCGCGGCAAGAGCC
TGGTGGAGCTGCAGCAGATCCGCCAGGAGATCTTCCGCTTCATCGAGCAGGACTGCGGCGTGACCCGCCT
GGGCAGCCTGAGCCTGAGCACCCTGGAGACCGTGAAGGCCGTGAAGGGCATCATCTACAGCTACTTCAGC
ACCGCCCTGAACGCCAGCAAGAACAACCCCATCAGCGACGAGCAGCGCAAGGAGTTCGACCCCGAGCTGT
TCGCCCTGCTGGAGAAGCTGGAGCTGATCCGCACCCGCAAGAAGAAGCAGAAGGTGGAGCGCATCGCCAA
CAGCCTGATCCAGACCTGCCTGGAGAACAACATCAAGTTCATCCGCGGCGAGGGCGACCTGAGCACCACC
AACAACGCCACCAAGAAGAAGGCCAACAGCCGCAGCATGGACTGGCTGGCCCGCGGCGTGTTCAACAAGA
TCCGCCAGCTGGCCCCCATGCACAACATCACCCTGTTCGGCTGCGGCAGCCTGTACACCAGCCACCAGGA
CCCCCTGGTGCACCGCAACCCCGACAAGGCCATGAAGTGCCGCTGGGCCGCCATCCCCGTGAAGGACATC
GGCGACTGGGTGCTGCGCAAGCTGAGCCAGAACCTGCGCGCCAAGAACATCGGCACCGGCGAGTACTACC
ACCAGGGCGTGAAGGAGTTCCTGAGCCACTACGAGCTGCAGGACCTGGAGGAGGAGCTGCTGAAGTGGCG
CAGCGACCGCAAGAGCAACATCCCCTGCTGGGTGCTGCAGAACCGCCTGGCCGAGAAGCTGGGCAACAAG
GAGGCCGTGGTGTACATCCCCGTGCGCGGCGGCCGCATCTACTTCGCCACCCACAAGGTGGCCACCGGCG
CCGTGAGCATCGTGTTCGACCAGAAGCAGGTGTGGGTGTGCAACGCCGACCACGTGGCCGCCGCCAACAT
CGCCCTGACCGTGAAGGGCATCGGCGAGCAGAGCAGCGACGAGGAGAACCCCGACGGCAGCCGCATCAAG
CTGCAGCTGACCAGCGCTAGTCATCACCATCACCACCATCATCACCATCACTAGGCGGCCGCATAATGCT
TAAGTCGAACAGAAAGTAATCGTATTGTACACGGCCGCATAATCGAAATTAATACGACTCACTATAGGGA
ATTCGGTACCTGAGAATAACTAGCATAACCCCTTGGGGCCTCTAAACGGGTCTTGAGGGGTTTTTTGCTG
AAACCTCAGGCATTTGAGAAGCACACGGTCACACTGCTTCCGGTAGTCAATAAACCGGTAAACCAGCAAT
AGACATAAGCGGCTATTTAACGACCCTGCCCTGAACCGACGACCGGGTCGAATTTGCTTTCGAATTTCTG
CCATTCATCCGCTTATTATCACTTATTCAGGCGTAGCAACCAGGCGTTTAAGGGCACCAATAACTGCCTT
AAAAAAATTACGCCCCGCCCTGCCACTCATCGCAGTACTGTTGTAATTCATTAAGCATTCTGCCGACATG
GAAGCCATCACAAACGGCATGATGAACCTGAATCGCCAGCGGCATCAGCACCTTGTCGCCTTGCGTATAA
TATTTGCCCATAGTGAAAACGGGGGCGAAGAAGTTGTCCATATTGGCCACGTTTAAATCAAAACTGGTGA
AACTCACCCAGGGATTGGCTGAGACGAAAAACATATTCTCAATAAACCCTTTAGGGAAATAGGCCAGGTT
TTCACCGTAACACGCCACATCTTGCGAATATATGTGTAGAAACTGCCGGAAATCGTCGTGGTATTCACTC
CAGAGCGATGAAAACGTTTCAGTTTGCTCATGGAAAACGGTGTAACAAGGGTGAACACTATCCCATATCA
CCAGCTCACCGTCTTTCATTGCCATACGGAACTCCGGATGAGCATTCATCAGGCGGGCAAGAATGTGAAT
AAAGGCCGGATAAAACTTGTGCTTATTTTTCTTTACGGTCTTTAAAAAGGCCGTAATATCCAGCTGAACG
GTCTGGTTATAGGTACATTGAGCAACTGACTGAAATGCCTCAAAATGTTCTTTACGATGCCATTGGGATA
TATCAACGGTGGTATATCCAGTGATTTTTTTCTCCATTTTAGCTTCCTTAGCTCCTGAAAATCTCGATAA
CTCAAAAAATACGCCCGGTAGTGATCTTATTTCATTATGGTGAAAGTTGGAACCTCTTACGTGCCGATCA
ACGTCTCATTTTCGCCAAAAGTTGGCCCAGGGCTTCCCGGTATCAACAGGGACACCAGGATTTATTTATT
CTGCGAAGTGATCTTCCGTCACAGGTATTTATTCGGCGCAAAGTGCGTCGGGTGATGCTGCCAACTTACT
GATTTAGTGTATGATGGTGTTTTTGAGGTGCTCCAGTGGCTTCTGTTTCTATCAGCTGTCCCTCCTGTTC
AGCTACTGACGGGGTGGTGCGTAACGGCAAAAGCACCGCCGGACATCAGCGCTAGCGGAGTGTATACTGG
CTTACTATGTTGGCACTGATGAGGGTGTCAGTGAAGTGCTTCATGTGGCAGGAGAAAAAAGGCTGCACCG
GTGCGTCAGCAGAATATGTGATACAGGATATATTCCGCTTCCTCGCTCACTGACTCGCTACGCTCGGTCG
TTCGACTGCGGCGAGCGGAAATGGCTTACGAACGGGGCGGAGATTTCCTGGAAGATGCCAGGAAGATACT
TAACAGGGAAGTGAGAGGGCCGCGGCAAAGCCGTTTTTCCATAGGCTCCGCCCCCCTGACAAGCATCACG
AAATCTGACGCTCAAATCAGTGGTGGCGAAACCCGACAGGACTATAAAGATACCAGGCGTTTCCCCCTGG
CGGCTCCCTCGTGCGCTCTCCTGTTCCTGCCTTTCGGTTTACCGGTGTCATTCCGCTGTTATGGCCGCGT
TTGTCTCATTCCACGCCTGACACTCAGTTCCGGGTAGGCAGTTCGCTCCAAGCTGGACTGTATGCACGAA
CCCCCCGTTCAGTCCGACCGCTGCGCCTTATCCGGTAACTATCGTCTTGAGTCCAACCCGGAAAGACATG
CAAAAGCACCACTGGCAGCAGCCACTGGTAATTGATTTAGAGGAGTTAGTCTTGAAGTCATGCGCCGGTT
AAGGCTAAACTGAAAGGACAAGTTTTGGTGACTGCGCTCCTCCAAGCCAGTTACCTCGGTTCAAAGAGTT
GGTAGCTCAGAGAACCTTCGAAAAACCGCCCTGCAAGGCGGTTTTTTCGTTTTCAGAGCAAGAGATTACG
CGCAGACCAAAACGATCTCAAGAAGATCATCTTATTAATCAGATAAAATATTTCTAGATTTCAGTGCAAT
TTATCTCTTCAAATGTAGCACCTGAAGTCAGCCCCATACGATATAAGTTGTAATTCTCATGTTAGTCATG
CCCCGCGCCCACCGGAAGGAGCTGACTGGGTTGAAGGCTCTCAAGGGCATCGGTCGAGATCCCGGTGCCT
AATGAGTGAGCTAACTTACATTAATTGCGTTGCGCTCACTGCCCGCTTTCCAGTCGGGAAACCTGTCGTG
CCAGCTGCATTAATGAATCGGCCAACGCGCGGGGAGAGGCGGTTTGCGTATTGGGCGCCAGGGTGGTTTT
TCTTTTCACCAGTGAGACGGGCAACAGCTGATTGCCCTTCACCGCCTGGCCCTGAGAGAGTTGCAGCAAG
CGGTCCACGCTGGTTTGCCCCAGCAGGCGAAAATCCTGTTTGATGGTGGTTAACGGCGGGATATAACATG
AGCTGTCTTCGGTATCGTCGTATCCCACTACCGAGATGTCCGCACCAACGCGCAGCCCGGACTCGGTAAT
GGCGCGCATTGCGCCCAGCGCCATCTGATCGTTGGCAACCAGCATCGCAGTGGGAACGATGCCCTCATTC
AGCATTTGCATGGTTTGTTGAAAACCGGACATGGCACTCCAGTCGCCTTCCCGTTCCGCTATCGGCTGAA
TTTGATTGCGAGTGAGATATTTATGCCAGCCAGCCAGACGCAGACGCGCCGAGACAGAACTTAATGGGCC
CGCTAACAGCGCGATTTGCTGGTGACCCAATGCGACCAGATGCTCCACGCCCAGTCGCGTACCGTCTTCA
TGGGAGAAAATAATACTGTTGATGGGTGTCTGGTCAGAGACATCAAGAAATAACGCCGGAACATTAGTGC
AGGCAGCTTCCACAGCAATGGCATCCTGGTCATCCAGCGGATAGTTAATGATCAGCCCACTGACGCGTTG
CGCGAGAAGATTGTGCACCGCCGCTTTACAGGCTTCGACGCCGCTTCGTTCTACCATCGACACCACCACG
CTGGCACCCAGTTGATCGGCGCGAGATTTAATCGCCGCGACAATTTGCGACGGCGCGTGCAGGGCCAGAC
TGGAGGTGGCAACGCCAATCAGCAACGACTGTTTGCCCGCCAGTTGTTGTGCCACGCGGTTGGGAATGTA
ATTCAGCTCCGCCATCGCCGCTTCCACTTTTTCCCGCGTTTTCGCAGAAACGTGGCTGGCCTGGTTCACC
ACGCGGGAAACGGTCTGATAAGAGACACCGGCATACTCTGCGACATCGTATAACGTTACTGGTTTCACAT
TCACCACCCTGAATTGACTCTCTTCCGGGCGCTATCATGCCATACCGCGAAAGGTTTTGCGCCATTCGAT
GGTGTCCGGGATCTCGACGCTCTCC
